Addgene plasmid #230169: AiP15054 - pAAV-AiE1430m-minBG-SYFP2-P2A-3XFLAG-10aa-H2B-WPRE3-BGHpA (Alias: CN5054)
Purpose: AiE1430m is an enhancer sequence, designed to drive AAV-mediated transgene expression in specific populations of brain cells
Depositing lab: Allen Institute for Brain Science & Boaz Levi. Depositing organization: Allen Institute. Publication: A suite of enhancer AAVs and transgenic mouse lines for genetic access to cortical cell types. Ben-Simon Y, Hooper M, Narayan S, Daigle TL, Dwivedi D, Way SW, Oster A, Stafford DA, Mich JK, Taormina MJ, Martinez RA, Opitz-Araya X, Roth JR, Alexander JR, Allen S, Amster A, Arbuckle J, Ayala A, Baker PM, Bakken TE, Barcelli T, Barta S, Bendrick J, Bertagnolli D, Bielstein C, Bishwakarma P, Bowlus J, Boyer G, Brouner K, Casian B, Casper T, Chakka AB, Chakrabarty R, Chance RK, Chavan S, Clark M, Colbert K, Collman F, Daniel S, Departee M, DiValentin P, Donadio N, Dotson N, Egdorf T, Fliss T, Gabitto M, Garcia J, Gary A, Gasperini M, Gloe J, Goldy J, Gore BB, Graybuck L, Greisman N, Haeseleer F, Halterman C, Haradon Z, Hastings SD, Helback O, Ho W, Hockemeyer D, Huang C, Huff S, Hunker A, Johansen N, Jones D, Juneau Z, Kalmbach B, Kannan M, Khem S, Kussick E, Kutsal R, Larsen R, Lee C, Lee AY, Leibly M, Lenz GH, Li S, Liang E, Lusk N, Madigan Z, Malloy J, Malone J, McCue R, Melchor J, Mollenkopf T, Moosman S, Morin E, Newman D, Ng L, Ngo K, Omstead V, Otto S, Oyama A, Pena N, Pham T, Phillips E, Pom CA, Potekhina L, Ransford S, Ray PL, Rette D, Reynoldson C, Rimorin C, Rocha D, Ruiz A, Sanchez REA, Sawyer L, Sedeno-Cortes A, Sevigny JP, Shapovalova N, Shepard N, Shulga L, Sigler AR, Siverts L, Soliman S, Somasundaram S, Staats B, Stewart K, Szelenyi E, Tieu M, Trader C, Tran A, van Velthoven CTJ, Walker M, Wang Y, Weed N, Wirthlin M, Wood T, Wynalda B, Yao Z, Zhou T, Ariza J, Dee N, Reding M, Ronellenfitch K, Mufti S, Sunkin SM, Smith KA, Esposito L, Waters J, Thyagarajan B, Yao S, Lein ES, Zeng H, Levi BP, Ngai J, Ting JT, Tasic B. Cell. 2025 May 16:S0092-8674(25)00513-6. doi: 10.1016/j.cell.2025.05.002. PubMed 40403729.
Backbone
  Vector backbone: pAAV2
  Vector type: AAV
Growth in bacteria
  Bacterial resistance: Ampicillin, 100 μg/mL
  Growth temperature: 37°C
  Growth strain: NEB Stable
  Copy number: High Copy
Gene/Insert
  Gene/Insert name: SYFP2-P2A-3XFLAG-10aa-H2B
  Species: Synthetic
  Promoter: minBG
  Cloning method: Gibson Cloning
Terms and licenses: Academic/Nonprofit Terms; Industry Terms: Not Available to Industry
How to cite: AiP15054 - pAAV-AiE1430m-minBG-SYFP2-P2A-3XFLAG-10aa-H2B-WPRE3-BGHpA (Alias: CN5054) was a gift from Allen Institute for Brain Science & Boaz Levi (Addgene plasmid # 230169 ; http://n2t.net/addgene:230169 ; RRID:Addgene_230169)
