[The description below was written by a language model from this plasmid's Addgene catalogue record and pLannotate feature annotations shown in this document.]
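Description:
AiP15054 (alias CN5054) is an AAV transfer plasmid built on a pAAV2 backbone and intended for packaging into recombinant adeno-associated virus for delivery to brain tissue. It is maintained in E. coli through a high-copy ColE1/pUC-type origin and selected with ampicillin via the bla gene; an f1 phage origin is also present. The annotated 5,793 nt sequence shows an intact AAV2 inverted terminal repeat downstream of the cassette, while the upstream ITR is detected only as short fragments, which may reflect how these repeat-rich elements are sequenced and annotated rather than a real defect. Short matches to coliphage N15 telomere sequences and to bom and rop fragments flank the backbone elements and appear to be incidental annotation hits.

Between the ITRs, the enhancer AiE1430m is placed in front of a minimal beta-globin promoter (minBG). Neither element is annotated in the feature table, but the unannotated stretch upstream of the first coding sequence is where they would lie. A minimal promoter has little activity on its own, so expression depends on the enhancer, which the record says was designed to drive transgene expression in specific populations of brain cells; the target population is not stated. The payload is a bicistronic reporter: the monomeric yellow fluorescent protein SYFP2, a P2A ribosome-skipping peptide, and then human histone H2B carrying an N-terminal 3xFLAG tag joined by a 10-amino-acid linker. This yields soluble fluorescence filling the labelled cells plus a chromatin-bound, epitope-tagged nuclear marker, which would suit antibody-based detection or enrichment of nuclei. A shortened WPRE (WPRE3) and the bovine growth hormone polyadenylation signal enhance and terminate the transcript while conserving packaging capacity. The construct belongs to a collection of enhancer AAVs for genetic access to cortical cell types.
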