Features (pLannotate 1.2.2; 20 found; start..end, strand, type, name):
     12..39      +  repeat_region  AAV2 ITR (fragment): inverted terminal repeat of adeno-associated virus serotype 2 inverted
     68..95      +  repeat_region  AAV2 ITR (fragment): inverted terminal repeat of adeno-associated virus serotype 2 inverted
   1152..1868    +  CDS            SYFP2: SYFP2 is a basic (constitutively fluorescent) yellow fluorescent protein published in 2006, derived from Aequorea victoria. It is reported to be a very rapidly-maturing monomer with moderate acid sensitivity.
   1947..2012    +  CDS            3xFLAG: three tandem FLAG® epitope tags, followed by an enterokinase cleavage site
   2043..2420    +  CDS            H2B: human histone H2B; HIST1H2BJ
   2454..2611    +  misc_feature   WPRE (fragment): woodchuck hepatitis virus posttranscriptional regulatory element
   2617..2697    +  misc_feature   WPRE (fragment): woodchuck hepatitis virus posttranscriptional regulatory element
   2714..2825    +  polyA_signal   bGH poly(A) signal: bovine growth hormone polyadenylation signal
   2943..3083    +  repeat_region  AAV2 ITR: inverted terminal repeat of adeno-associated virus serotype 2 inverted
   3090..3117    +  misc_feature   telR: telR; telomeric sequence from coliphage N15
   3118..3145    +  misc_feature   telL: telL; telomeric sequence from coliphage N15
   3146..3195    -  misc_feature   bom (fragment): basis of mobility region from pBR322
   3214..3669    +  rep_origin     f1 ori (sequence partly withheld): f1 bacteriophage origin of replication; arrow indicates direction of (+) strand synthesis
   3670..3719    -  misc_feature   bom (fragment): basis of mobility region from pBR322
   3821..3856    -  CDS            rop (fragment): Rop protein, which maintains plasmids at low copy number; rop
   3951..4055    +  promoter       AmpR promoter: bla
   4056..4916    +  CDS            AmpR: β-lactamase; bla; confers resistance to ampicillin, carbenicillin, and related antibiotics
   5087..5675    +  rep_origin     ori: high-copy-number ColE1/pMB1/pBR322/pUC origin of replication
   5732..5759    +  misc_feature   telR: telR; telomeric sequence from coliphage N15
   5760..5787    +  misc_feature   telL: telL; telomeric sequence from coliphage N15
>Addgene plasmid #230169 | AiP15054 - pAAV-AiE1430m-minBG-SYFP2-P2A-3XFLAG-10aa-H2B-WPRE3-BGHpA (Alias: CN5054) | addgene full sequence | sequence record 462706 | Addgene NGS Result
CCTGCAGGCAGCTGCGCGCTCGCTCGCTCACTGAGGCCGCCCGGGCGTCGGGCGACCTTTGGTCGCCCGG
CCTCAGTGAGCGAGCGAGCGCGCAGAGAGGGAGTGGCCAACTCCATCACTAGGGGTTCCTGCGGCCGCAC
GCGTTACAGAACCAAGTGCCCGACCCCAGAGTCTTTCTTTGTCTGACCTGAGGGCTTTCTGTTAAAATCC
TTATACAGCAGATAAGTAAGTCAGCAGTCTTAGAGGTGGGAAGAGGTCTGTCTGCCAGTCATCTGGCTCC
CTGCAAACACAGGCATCCCCACCCCTGAACAATTTTCTTCATAGGAAAGTTGTGAGGGAAGTCACAGGTG
CAGACACCGCCCCGGGGGGGGAGGGGGGGCTCAGAGTTGTTCCTTCATTCAGTCACCAATTCAGTCTTCC
AGAATCAAGGCCCTATTGACAGAGGGCTAAGCCACCGGGGCGCTGCCTTCAAGGTAAGAGGCATAGATCA
GTCTCCTGAATGTAGAGGGATGAATTCCCTCCTTCACATAAGTGAAAGCGATCATAGGGAACGGAGGCAT
CATTAGGGCGCCCTCCTTCTGACAGGGATGCAGACAGGCAGGTGAGGGTGGAGGGGTGTGGCCCAGGGCA
CATTCAGAGCCAAACTCTGTTGAGAACAAGGCAGGTGTTTCTGAAAACCTCTCTGATTGCACCCGTACCC
TCCCATCAGGCCCGAATCGCACACCTCTCTGCCTCTCCTCAGACGCCGGCCCACATGGCTTTTGAAAACC
TGGGGAGATTATACCTTCCAGCTTGCTTTGCTGAGTCTGAGGAACCTGGCTGCCTTTTCTCTTCTGTTAA
CTGCAATCAAACTGGTTTTGAGCACCAGCCCCAAGATGTCTTTGCCAGTCCACATCCATCTTCCATGATG
AGCTAAGGTTCCCTATTTGTACCCTTACTTTCTGGGCTGAGTCATGACATCTGGGAATGGTGCTTTCTCT
GAGAACTTGCGGCGGCGGCGGGGGGGGGGGGGAGTGGCTGAGGGGGGGTTACGAAGACAATGAGCTATGT
GGGAGCTCGGGCTGGGCATAAAAGTCAGGGCAGAGCCATCTATTGCTTACATTTGCTTCTGGGATCCAGA
TCTTTCGAAGCTAGCGCTACCGGTCGCCACCATGGTCTCCAAGGGCGAGGAGCTGTTCACCGGGGTGGTG
CCCATCCTGGTCGAGCTGGACGGCGATGTCAACGGCCACAAGTTCAGCGTGTCCGGCGAGGGCGAGGGCG
ATGCCACCTACGGCAAGCTGACCCTGAAGCTGATCTGCACCACCGGCAAGCTGCCCGTGCCCTGGCCCAC
CCTCGTGACCACCCTGGGCTACGGCGTGCAGTGCTTCGCCCGCTACCCCGACCACATGAAGCAGCACGAC
TTCTTCAAGTCCGCCATGCCCGAAGGCTACGTCCAGGAGCGCACCATCTTCTTCAAAGACGACGGCAACT
ACAAGACCCGCGCCGAGGTGAAGTTCGAGGGCGACACCCTGGTGAACCGCATCGAGCTGAAGGGCATCGA
CTTCAAGGAGGACGGCAACATCCTGGGGCACAAGCTGGAGTACAACTACAACAGCCACAACGTCTATATC
ACCGCCGACAAGCAGAAGAACGGCATCAAGGCCAACTTCAAGATCCGCCACAACATCGAGGACGGCGGCG
TGCAGCTCGCCGACCACTACCAGCAGAACACCCCCATCGGCGACGGCCCCGTGCTGCTGCCCGACAACCA
CTACCTGAGCTACCAGTCCAAGCTGAGCAAAGACCCCAACGAGAAGCGCGATCACATGGTCCTGCTGGAG
TTCGTGACCGCCGCCGGGATCACTCTCGGCATGGACGAGCTGTACAAGGGCTCTGGTGCTACCAACTTCT
CACTGTTGAAACAGGCAGGGGATGTAGAGGAGAATCCAGGGCCTGGTGCTAGTGGAGACTACAAAGACCA
TGACGGAGATTATAAAGATCATGACATCGATTACAAGGATGACGATGACAAGTCCGGACTCAGATCTGGA
GGCTCCGGAGGCCCAGAGCCAGCGAAGTCTGCTCCCGCCCCGAAAAAGGGCTCCAAGAAGGCGGTGACTA
AGGCGCAGAAGAAAGGCGGCAAGAAGCGCAAGCGCAGCCGCAAGGAGAGCTATTCCATCTATGTGTATAA
GGTTCTGAAGCAGGTCCACCCTGACACCGGCATTTCGTCCAAGGCCATGGGCATCATGAACTCGTTTGTG
AACGACATTTTCGAGCGCATCGCAGGTGAGGCTTCCCGCCTGGCGCATTACAACAAGCGCTCGACCATCA
CCTCCAGGGAGATCCAGACGGCCGTGCGCCTGCTGCTGCCTGGGGAGTTGGCCAAGCACGCCGTGTCCGA
GGGTACTAAGGCCATCACCAAGTACACCAGCGCTAAGTAATGAGGCGCGCCGCGGCCGCGAATTCGATAT
CATAATCAACCTCTGGATTACAAAATTTGTGAAAGATTGACTGGTATTCTTAACTATGTTGCTCCTTTTA
CGCTATGTGGATACGCTGCTTTAATGCCTTTGTATCATGCTATTGCTTCCCGTATGGCTTTCATTTTCTC
CTCCTTGTATAAATCCTGGTTAGTTCTTGCCACGGCGGAACTCATCGCCGCCTGCCTTGCCCGCTGCTGG
ACAGGGGCTCGGCTGTTGGGCACTGACAATTCCGTGGCTCGAGAGATCTTCGACTGTGCCTTCTAGTTGC
CAGCCATCTGTTGTTTGCCCCTCCCCCGTGCCTTCCTTGACCCTGGAAGGTGCCACTCCCACTGTCCTTT
CCTAATAAAATGAGGAAATTGCATCGCATTGTCTGAGTAGGTGTCATTCTATTCTGGGGGGTGGGGTGGG
GCAGGACAGCAAGGGGGAGGATTGGGAAGACAATAGCAGGCATGAGATCTCACGTGCGGACCGAGCGGCC
GCAGGAACCCCTAGTGATGGAGTTGGCCACTCCCTCTCTGCGCGCTCGCTCGCTCACTGAGGCCGGGCGA
CCAAAGGTCGCCCGACGCCCGGGCTTTGCCCGGGCGGCCTCAGTGAGCGAGCGAGCGCGCAGCTGCCTGC
AGGGGCGCCTATCAGCACACAATTGCCCATTATACGCGCGTATAATGGACTATTGTGTGCTGATATGATG
CGGTATTTTCTCCTTACGCATCTGTGCGGTATTTCACACCGCATA
[95 nt withheld, positions 3196-3290]
T
[46 nt withheld, positions 3292-3337]
C
[141 nt withheld, positions 3339-3479]
CCTTTGACGTTGGAGTCCACGTTCTTT
[37 nt withheld, positions 3507-3543]
ACTCTATCTCGGGCTATTCTTTTGATTTATAAGGGATTTTGCCGATTTCGGTCTATTGGTTAAAAAATGA
GCTGATTTAACAAAAATTTAACGCGAATTTTAACAAAATATTAACGTTTACAATTTTATGGTGCACTCTC
AGTACAATCTGCTCTGATGCCGCATAGTTAAGCCAGCCCCGACACCCGCCAACACCCGCTGACGCGCCCT
GACGGGCTTGTCTGCTCCCGGCATCCGCTTACAGACAAGCTGTGACCGTCTCCGGGAGCTGCATGTGTCA
GAGGTTTTCACCGTCATCACCGAAACGCGCGAGACGAAAGGGCCTCGTGATACGCCTATTTTTATAGGTT
AATGTCATGATAATAATGGTTTCTTAGACGTCAGGTGGCACTTTTCGGGGAAATGTGCGCGGAACCCCTA
TTTGTTTATTTTTCTAAATACATTCAAATATGTATCCGCTCATGAGACAATAACCCTGATAAATGCTTCA
ATAATATTGAAAAAGGAAGAGTATGAGTATTCAACATTTCCGTGTCGCCCTTATTCCCTTTTTTGCGGCA
TTTTGCCTTCCTGTTTTTGCTCACCCAGAAACGCTGGTGAAAGTAAAAGATGCTGAAGATCAGTTGGGTG
CACGAGTGGGTTACATCGAACTGGATCTCAACAGCGGTAAGATCCTTGAGAGTTTTCGCCCCGAAGAACG
TTTTCCAATGATGAGCACTTTTAAAGTTCTGCTATGTGGCGCGGTATTATCCCGTATTGACGCCGGGCAA
GAGCAACTCGGTCGCCGCATACACTATTCTCAGAATGACTTGGTTGAGTACTCACCAGTCACAGAAAAGC
ATCTTACGGATGGCATGACAGTAAGAGAATTATGCAGTGCTGCCATAACCATGAGTGATAACACTGCGGC
CAACTTACTTCTGACAACGATCGGAGGACCGAAGGAGCTAACCGCTTTTTTGCACAACATGGGGGATCAT
GTAACTCGCCTTGATCGTTGGGAACCGGAGCTGAATGAAGCCATACCAAACGACGAGCGTGACACCACGA
TGCCTGTAGCAATGGCAACAACGTTGCGCAAACTATTAACTGGCGAACTACTTACTCTAGCTTCCCGGCA
ACAATTAATAGACTGGATGGAGGCGGATAAAGTTGCAGGACCACTTCTGCGCTCGGCCCTTCCGGCTGGC
TGGTTTATTGCTGATAAATCTGGAGCCGGTGAGCGTGGGTCTCGCGGTATCATTGCAGCACTGGGGCCAG
ATGGTAAGCCCTCCCGTATCGTAGTTATCTACACGACGGGGAGTCAGGCAACTATGGATGAACGAAATAG
ACAGATCGCTGAGATAGGTGCCTCACTGATTAAGCATTGGTAACTGTCAGACCAAGTTTACTCATATATA
CTTTAGATTGATTTAAAACTTCATTTTTAATTTAAAAGGATCTAGGTGAAGATCCTTTTTGATAATCTCA
TGACCAAAATCCCTTAACGTGAGTTTTCGTTCCACTGAGCGTCAGACCCCGTAGAAAAGATCAAAGGATC
TTCTTGAGATCCTTTTTTTCTGCGCGTAATCTGCTGCTTGCAAACAAAAAAACCACCGCTACCAGCGGTG
GTTTGTTTGCCGGATCAAGAGCTACCAACTCTTTTTCCGAAGGTAACTGGCTTCAGCAGAGCGCAGATAC
CAAATACTGTTCTTCTAGTGTAGCCGTAGTTAGGCCACCACTTCAAGAACTCTGTAGCACCGCCTACATA
CCTCGCTCTGCTAATCCTGTTACCAGTGGCTGCTGCCAGTGGCGATAAGTCGTGTCTTACCGGGTTGGAC
TCAAGACGATAGTTACCGGATAAGGCGCAGCGGTCGGGCTGAACGGGGGGTTCGTGCACACAGCCCAGCT
TGGAGCGAACGACCTACACCGAACTGAGATACCTACAGCGTGAGCTATGAGAAAGCGCCACGCTTCCCGA
AGGGAGAAAGGCGGACAGGTATCCGGTAAGCGGCAGGGTCGGAACAGGAGAGCGCACGAGGGAGCTTCCA
GGGGGAAACGCCTGGTATCTTTATAGTCCTGTCGGGTTTCGCCACCTCTGACTTGAGCGTCGATTTTTGT
GATGCTCGTCAGGGGGGCGGAGCCTATGGAAAAACGCCAGCAACGCGGCCTTTTTACGGTTCCTGGCCTT
TTGCTGGCCTTTTGCTCATATCAGCACACAATTGCCCATTATACGCGCGTATAATGGACTATTGTGTGCT
GATAACATGT
